Addgene plasmid #43119: I-GCTA
Depositing lab: Chad Cowan & Kiran Musunuru. Depositing organization: Harvard University. Publication: A TALEN Genome-Editing System for Generating Human Stem Cell-Based Disease Models. Ding Q, Lee YK, Schaefer EA, Peters DT, Veres A, Kim K, Kuperwasser N, Motola DL, Meissner TB, Hendriks WT, Trevisan M, Gupta RM, Moisan A, Banks E, Friesen M, Schinzel RT, Xia F, Tang A, Xia Y, Figueroa E, Wann A, Ahfeldt T, Daheron L, Zhang F, Rubin LL, Peng LF, Chung RT, Musunuru K, Cowan CA. Cell Stem Cell. 2012 Dec 12. pii: S1934-5909(12)00645-5. doi: 10.1016/j.stem.2012.11.011. PubMed 23246482.
Backbone
  Vector backbone: pCRII-TOPO
  Backbone manufacturer: Invitrogen
  Backbone size w/o insert (bp): 3973
  Vector type: Bacterial Cloning
Growth in bacteria
  Bacterial resistance: Ampicillin and Kanamycin, 100 & 50 μg/mL
  Growth temperature: 37°C
  Growth strain: Top10
  Copy number: High Copy
Gene/Insert
  Gene/Insert name: I-GCTA
  Species: Synthetic
  Insert size (bp): 424
  Cloning method: TOPO Cloning
  Sequencing primers: 5′ T7; 3′ M13-rev
Terms and licenses: Academic/Nonprofit Terms; Industry Terms: Not Available to Industry
How to cite: I-GCTA was a gift from Chad Cowan & Kiran Musunuru (Addgene plasmid # 43119 ; http://n2t.net/addgene:43119 ; RRID:Addgene_43119)
