[The description below was written by a language model from this plasmid's Addgene catalogue record.]
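Description:
I-GCTA is a bacterial cloning plasmid built on the commercial pCRII-TOPO backbone (about 4 kb without insert), into which a 424 bp synthetic fragment was introduced by TOPO cloning. It is a high-copy plasmid maintained in E. coli, and the record lists both ampicillin and kanamycin resistance, consistent with the dual-marker design of this backbone. The listed sequencing primers, T7 on the 5′ side and M13 reverse on the 3′ side, read into the insert from the flanking vector sequence. No feature table is provided, so the origin of replication and other backbone elements are not itemised in the record. No eukaryotic promoter, tag or reporter is recorded, which fits a plasmid intended only for storage and propagation of a DNA module.

The record does not describe the contents of the insert beyond its name, size and synthetic origin. The plasmid was deposited in connection with a TALEN genome-editing system developed for generating human stem cell-based disease models. Together with the name and insert size, this suggests that I-GCTA is one member of a library of pre-assembled TAL effector repeat modules. On that reading, "GCTA" would denote the four DNA bases recognised by a block of repeats and "I" its position in the array. This is an inference from the name and associated publication, not a stated fact. In such a system, the plasmid would serve as a source of a building block to be excised or amplified and joined with other modules to assemble a custom TALEN DNA-binding domain. It would not itself be an expression construct.
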