>Addgene plasmid #43119 | I-GCTA | depositor partial sequence | sequence record 58384 | I-GCTA sequence 424 bps
CGTCTCCTGACCCCAGAGCAGGTCGTGGCAATCGCGAGCAATAACGGCGGAAAACAGGCTTTGGAAACGG
TGCAGAGGCTCCTTCCAGTGCTGTGCCAAGCGCACGGACTCACCCCAGAGCAGGTCGTGGCGATCGCAAG
CCACGACGGAGGAAAGCAAGCCTTGGAAACAGTACAGAGGCTGTTGCCTGTGCTGTGCCAAGCGCACGGC
CTCACCCCAGAGCAGGTCGTGGCCATTGCCTCGAATGGAGGGGGCAAACAGGCGTTGGAAACCGTACAAC
GATTGCTGCCGGTGCTGTGCCAAGCGCACGGATTAACCCCAGAGCAGGTCGTGGCAATCGCCTCCAACAT
TGGCGGGAAACAGGCACTCGAGACTGTCCAGCGCCTGCTTCCCGTGCTGTGCCAAGCGCACGGCTTAAGA
GACG
