>Addgene plasmid #43119 | I-GCTA | addgene partial sequence | sequence record 60322 | M13-F20 5'-TGTAAAACGACGGCCAGT-3'
CTATAGGGCGAATTGGGCCCTCTAGATGCATGCTCGAGCGGCCGCCAGTGTGATGGATATCTGCAGAATT
CGCCCTTATATAGATGCCGTCCTAGCGCGTCTCCTGACCCCAGAGCAGGTCGTGGCAATCGCGAGCAATA
ACGGCGGAAAACAGGCTTTGGAAACGGTGCAGAGGCTCCTTCCAGTGCTGTGCCAAGCGCACGGACTCAC
CCCAGAGCAGGTCGTGGCGATCGCAAGCCACGACGGAGGAAAGCAAGCCTTGGAAACAGTACAGAGGCTG
TTGCCTGTGCTGTGCCAAGCGCACGGCCTCACCCCAGAGCAGGTCGTGGCCATTGCCTCGAATGGAGGGG
GCAAACAGGCGTTGGAAACCGTACAACGATTGCTGCCGGTGCTGTGCCAAGCGCACGGATTAACCCCAGA
GCAGGTCGTGGCAATCGCCTCCAACATTGGCGGGAAACAGGCACTCGAGACTGTCCAGCGCCTGCTTCCC
GTGCTGTGCCAAGCGCACGGCTTAAGAGACGTGGGCACAGGAAAGATACTTAAGGGCGAATTCCAGCACA
CTGGCGGCCGTTACTAGTGGATCCGAGCTCGGTACCAAGCTTGGCGTAATCATGGTCATAGCTGTTTCCT
GTGTGAAATTGTTATCCGCTCACAATTCCACACAACATACGAGCCGGAAGCATAAAGTGTAAAGCCTGGG
GTGCCTAATGAGTGAGCTAACTCACATTAATTGCGTTGCGCTCACTGCCCGCTTTCCAGTCGGGAAACCT
GTCGTGCCAGCTGCATTAATGAATCGGCCAACGCGCGGGGAGAGGCGGTTTGCGTATTGGGCGCTCTTCC
GCTTCCTCGCTCACTGACTCGCTGCGCTCGGTCGTTCGGCTGCGGCGAGCGGTATCAGCTCACTCAAAGG
CGGTAATACGGTTATCCACAGAATCAGGGG
